>Addgene plasmid #184251 | ATX3-77Q-R388G | addgene full sequence | sequence record 409179 | Addgene NGS Result
TCACTACCCAGTGCACCGCTTGAGGTGGCCGGACGTTCACACGGATGGGAACTCTGGCCTGACAGATCTC
CCTGTTGTTGTTGCTGCTGTTGCTGCTGCTGTTGTTGCTGTTGCTGTTGTTGCTGTTGTTGCTGTTGTTG
CTGTTGTTGCTGTTGTTGCTGTTGTTGCTGTTGCTGTTGTTGCTGTTGCTGTTGTTGCTGCTGTTGCTGT
TGCTGTTGCTGCTGTTGCTGTTGTTGTTGCTGTTGTTGTTGCTGCTGCTGCTGCTGTTGTTGTTGTTGTT
GCTGCTGTTGTTGCTTCTGTTGCTGTTTTTCAAAATATGCTTCGCGACGTTTGCGCAGTTCTTCAGACGT
CAGATTGGTACCGCTCGTCTGGGTCATGTCCTGCGAGATGTTACGAGAGCTGCCCTGCATTGACAGCTGA
ATAGCGCGACGCAGATCTGCTTCTTCGTCTTCCATATCAATTTCCTGACGAGACAGTGCCAGGGCACGCT
GCAGATCTTCTTCGTCTTCATCCAGCATGCCGCTGCCGTCATTTGCTTCCAGGACACGTTCCAGGTCGGT
CTTATGCACACGCTGTTCTTTCAGTTGAGCCAGTTCTTCGCCAATCAGTTTTGGTCGATGCATCTGTTGG
ACCCTAATCATCTGCAGGAGTTGGTCAGCTTCGCAATCTGGCAGATCACCCTTAACGACAAATATAGAAT
AACCTTCCTGTTGTAATTGAGCCAAGAAAAGTGCAAGATATGTATCTGATATTAATTCTGGACCCGTCAA
GAGAGAATTCAAGTTAAACCACTGTTTTCCTAATTTTCTAACTGTAAACCAGTGTTCCTTATAATTGCAT
ATAAATGATCTTTCATTTATAGGATCGATCCTGAGCCTCTGATACTCTGGACTGTTGAACAGGATTAGTT
CTAAACCCCAAACTTTCAAGGCATTGCTTATAACCTGAATAGAGAAAAAACCACTGTCATCCATATTTCC
AGAAGGCTGCTGTAAAAACGTGCGATAATCTTCACTAGTAACTCCTCCTTCTGCCATTCTCATCCTCTCC
TCCTCATCCAGCTGATGTGCAATTGAGGATAATTCCACAGGGCTAAAATATTCTCCTTGCAATAAGTTAT
TCAGGCAATGTTGAGCACAAAGTGAGCCTTCTTGTTTCTCGTGGAAGATGGACTCCATGCCCTGAAAATA
CAGGTTTTCGAGGTGATGGTGATGGTGATGGTAGTACGACATATGTATATCTCCTTCTTAAAGTTAAACA
AAATTATTTCTAGAGGGAAACCGTTGTGGTCTCCCTATAGTGAGTCGTATTAATTTCGCGGGATCGAGAT
CTCGATCCTCTACGCCGGACGCATCGTGGCCGGCATCACCGGCGCCACAGGTGCGGTTGCTGGCGCCTAT
ATCGCCGACATCACCGATGGGGAAGATCGGGCTCGCCACTTCGGGCTCATGAGCGCTTGTTTCGGCGTGG
GTATGGTGGCAGGCCCCGTGGCCGGGGGACTGTTGGGCGCCATCTCCTTGCATGCACCATTCCTTGCGGC
GGCGGTGCTCAACGGCCTCAACCTACTACTGGGCTGCTTCCTAATGCAGGAGTCGCATAAGGGAGAGCGT
CGATCGACCGATGCCCTTGAGAGCCTTCAACCCAGTCAGCTCCTTCCGGTGGGCGCGGGGCATGACTATC
GTCGCCGCACTTATGACTGTCTTCTTTATCATGCAACTCGTAGGACAGGTGCCGGCAGCGCTCTGGGTCA
TTTTCGGCGAGGACCGCTTTCGCTGGAGCGCGACGATGATCGGCCTGTCGCTTGCGGTATTCGGAATCTT
GCACGCCCTCGCTCAAGCCTTCGTCACTGGTCCCGCCACCAAACGTTTCGGCGAGAAGCAGGCCATTATC
GCCGGCATGGCGGCCGACGCGCTGGGCTACGTCTTGCTGGCGTTCGCGACGCGAGGCTGGATGGCCTTCC
CCATTATGATTCTTCTCGCTTCCGGCGGCATCGGGATGCCCGCGTTGCAGGCCATGCTGTCCAGGCAGGT
AGATGACGACCATCAGGGACAGCTTCAAGGATCGCTCGCGGCTCTTACCAGCCTAACTTCGATCATTGGA
CCGCTGATCGTCACGGCGATTTATGCCGCCTCGGCGAGCACATGGAACGGGTTGGCATGGATTGTAGGCG
CCGCCCTATACCTTGTCTGCCTCCCCGCGTTGCGTCGCGGTGCATGGAGCCGGGCCACCTCGACCTGAAT
GGAAGCCGGCGGCACCTCGCTAACGGATTCACCACTCCAAGAATTGGAGCCAATCAATTCTTGCGGAGAA
CTGTGAATGCGCAAACCAACCCTTGGCAGAACATATCCATCGCGTCCGCCATCTCCAGCAGCCGCACGCG
GCGCATCTCGGGCAGCGTTGGGTCCTGGCCACGGGTGCGCATGATCGTGCTCCTGTCGTTGAGGACCCGG
CTAGGCTGGCGGGGTTGCCTTACTGGTTAGCAGAATGAATCACCGATACGCGAGCGAACGTGAAGCGACT
GCTGCTGCAAAACGTCTGCGACCTGAGCAACAACATGAATGGTCTTCGGTTTCCGTGTTTCGTAAAGTCT
GGAAACGCGGAAGTCAGCGCCCTGCACCATTATGTTCCGGATCTGCATCGCAGGATGCTGCTGGCTACCC
TGTGGAACACCTACATCTGTATTAACGAAGCGCTGGCATTGACCCTGAGTGATTTTTCTCTGGTCCCGCC
GCATCCATACCGCCAGTTGTTTACCCTCACAACGTTCCAGTAACCGGGCATGTTCATCATCAGTAACCCG
TATCGTGAGCATCCTCTCTCGTTTCATCGGTATCATTACCCCCATGAACAGAAATCCCCCTTACACGGAG
GCATCAGTGACCAAACAGGAAAAAACCGCCCTTAACATGGCCCGCTTTATCAGAAGCCAGACATTAACGC
TTCTGGAGAAACTCAACGAGCTGGACGCGGATGAACAGGCAGACATCTGTGAATCGCTTCACGACCACGC
TGATGAGCTTTACCGCAGCTGCCTCGCGCGTTTCGGTGATGACGGTGAAAACCTCTGACACATGCAGCTC
CCGGAGACGGTCACAGCTTGTCTGTAAGCGGATGCCGGGAGCAGACAAGCCCGTCAGGGCGCGTCAGCGG
GTGTTGGCGGGTGTCGGGGCGCAGCCATGACCCAGTCACGTAGCGATAGCGGAGTGTATACTGGCTTAAC
TATGCGGCATCAGAGCAGATTGTACTGAGAGTGCACCATTGCGGTGTGAAATACCGCACAGATGCGTAAG
GAGAAAATACCGCATCAGGCGCTCTTCCGCTTCCTCGCTCACTGACTCGCTGCGCTCGGTCGTTCGGCTG
CGGCGAGCGGTATCAGCTCACTCAAAGGCGGTAATACGGTTATCCACAGAATCAGGGGATAACGCAGGAA
AGAACATGTGAGCAAAAGGCCAGCAAAAGGCCAGGAACCGTAAAAAGGCCGCGTTGCTGGCGTTTTTCCA
TAGGCTCCGCCCCCCTGACGAGCATCACAAAAATCGACGCTCAAGTCAGAGGTGGCGAAACCCGACAGGA
CTATAAAGATACCAGGCGTTTCCCCCTGGAAGCTCCCTCGTGCGCTCTCCTGTTCCGACCCTGCCGCTTA
CCGGATACCTGTCCGCCTTTCTCCCTTCGGGAAGCGTGGCGCTTTCTCATAGCTCACGCTGTAGGTATCT
CAGTTCGGTGTAGGTCGTTCGCTCCAAGCTGGGCTGTGTGCACGAACCCCCCGTTCAGCCCGACCGCTGC
GCCTTATCCGGTAACTATCGTCTTGAGTCCAACCCGGTAAGACACGACTTATCGCCACTGGCAGCAGCCA
CTGGTAACAGGATTAGCAGAGCGAGGTATGTAGGCGGTGCTACAGAGTTCTTGAAGTGGTGGCCTAACTA
CGGCTACACTAGAAGGACAGTATTTGGTATCTGCGCTCTGCTGAAGCCAGTTACCTTCGGAAAAAGAGTT
GGTAGCTCTTGATCCGGCAAACAAACCACCGCTGGTAGCGGTGGTTTTTTTGTTTGCAAGCAGCAGATTA
CGCGCAGAAAAAAAGGATCTCAAGAAGATCCTTTGATCTTTTCTACGGGGTCTGACGCTCAGTGGAACGA
AAACTCACGTTAAGGGATTTTGGTCATGAGATTATCAAAAAGGATCTTCACCTAGATCCTTTTAAATTAA
AAATGAAGTTTTAAATCAATCTAAAGTATATATGAGTAAACTTGGTCTGACAGTTACCAATGCTTAATCA
GTGAGGCACCTATCTCAGCGATCTGTCTATTTCGTTCATCCATAGTTGCCTGACTCCCCGTCGTGTAGAT
AACTACGATACGGGAGGGCTTACCATCTGGCCCCAGTGCTGCAATGATACCGCGAGACCCACGCTCACCG
GCTCCAGATTTATCAGCAATAAACCAGCCAGTCGGAAGGGCCGAGCGCAGAAGTGGTCCTGCAACTTTAT
CCGCCTCCATCCAGTCTATTAATTGTTGCCGGGAAGCTAGAGTAAGTAGTTCGCCAGTTAATAGTTTGCG
CAACGTTGTTGCCATTGCTGCAGGCATCGTGGTGTCACGCTCGTCGTTTGGTATGGCTTCATTCAGCTCC
GGTTCCCAACGATCAAGGCGAGTTACATGATCCCCCATGTTGTGCAAAAAAGCGGTTAGCTCCTTCGGTC
CTCCGATCGTTGTCAGAAGTAAGTTGGCCGCAGTGTTATCACTCATGGTTATGGCAGCACTGCATAATTC
TCTTACTGTCATGCCATCCGTAAGATGCTTTTCTGTGACTGGTGAGTACTCAACCAAGTCATTCTGAGAA
TAGTGTATGCGGCGACCGAGTTGCTCTTGCCCGGCGTCAACACGGGATAATACCGCGCCACATAGCAGAA
CTTTAAAAGTGCTCATCATTGGAAAACGTTCTTCGGGGCGAAAACTCTCAAGGATCTTACCGCTGTTGAG
ATCCAGTTCGATGTAACCCACTCGTGCACCCAACTGATCTTCAGCATCTTTTACTTTCACCAGCGTTTCT
GGGTGAGCAAAAACAGGAAGGCAAAATGCCGCAAAAAAGGGAATAAGGGCGACACGGAAATGTTGAATAC
TCATACTCTTCCTTTTTCAATATTATTGAAGCATTTATCAGGGTTATTGTCTCATGAGCGGATACATATT
TGAATGTATTTAGAAAAATAAACAAATAGGGGTTCCGCGCACATTTCCCCGAAAAGTGCCACCTGACGTC
TAAGAAACCATTATTATCATGACATTAACCTATAAAAATAGGCGTATCACGAGGCCCTTTCGTCTTCAAG
AATTCTCATGTTTGACAGCTTATCATCGATAAGCTTTAATGCGGTAGTTTATCACAGTTAAATTGCTAAC
GCAGTCAGGCACCGTGTATGAAATCTAACAATGCGCTCATCGTCATCCTCGGCACCGTCACCCTGGATGC
TGTAGGCATAGGCTTGGTTATGCCGGTACTGCCGGGCCTCTTGCGGGATATCGTCCATTCCGACAGCATC
GCCAGTCACTATGGCGTGCTGCTAGCGCTATATGCGTTGATGCAATTTCTATGCGCACCCGTTCTCGGAG
CACTGTCCGACCGCTTTGGCCGCCGCCCAGTCCTGCTCGCTTCGCTACTTGGAGCCACTATCGACTACGC
GATCATGGCGACCACACCCGTCCTGTGGATATCCGGATATAGTTCCTCCTTTCAGCAAAAAACCCCTCAA
GACCCGTTTAGAGGCCCCAAGGGGTTATGCTAGTTATTGCTCAGCGGTGGCAGCAGCCAACTCAGCTTCC
TTTCGGGCTTTGTTAGCAGCCTCGAATCAACCACTTTGTACAAGAAAGCTGGGTCTTATTTTTTGCCTTC
GGTTTTCAGGTCGTTACGCACGGTTTCCAGGGACATCGTCACTGCTGCCTGCAGCATGTCTTCTTCGGAC
ATGGCGTCACCCAGA
Features (pLannotate 1.2.2; 18 found; start..end, strand, type, name):
      3..1178    -  CDS            ATXN3: ATX3_HUMAN - Also known as ATX3, MJD, MJD1, SCA3. Experimental evidence at protein level: Swiss-Prot protein existence level 1. Deubiquitinating enzyme involved in protein homeostasis maintenance, transcription, cytoskeleton regulation, myogenesis and degradation of misfolded chaperone substrates (PubMed:12297501, PubMed:17696782, PubMed:23625928, PubMed:28445460, PubMed:16118278). Binds long polyubiquitin chains and trims them, while it has weak or no activity against chains of 4 or less ubiquitins (PubMed:17696782). Involved in degradation of misfolded chaperone substrates via its interactio
   1179..1199    -  CDS            TEV site: tobacco etch virus (TEV) protease recognition and cleavage site
   1202..1222    -  CDS            8xHis (fragment): 8xHis affinity tag
   1240..1262    -  RBS            RBS: efficient ribosome binding site from bacteriophage T7 gene 10 (Olins and Rangwala, 1989)
   1294..1312    -  promoter       T7 promoter: promoter for bacteriophage T7 RNA polymerase
   1334..2238    +  CDS            TcR (fragment): tetracycline efflux protein; tet; confers resistance to tetracycline
   2480..2860    -  CDS            YPB1_ECOLX: Protein predicted: Swiss-Prot protein existence level 4. From Escherichia coli.
   2877..3068    +  CDS            rop: Rop protein, which maintains plasmids at low copy number; rop
   3170..3309    +  misc_feature   bom: basis of mobility region from pBR322
   3495..4083    -  rep_origin     ori: high-copy-number ColE1/pMB1/pBR322/pUC origin of replication
   4254..5114    -  CDS            AmpR: β-lactamase; bla; confers resistance to ampicillin, carbenicillin, and related antibiotics
   5115..5219    -  promoter       AmpR promoter: bla
   5332..5360    +  promoter       tet promoter: E. coli promoter for tetracycline efflux protein gene
   5408..5700    +  CDS            TcR (fragment): tetracycline efflux protein; tet; confers resistance to tetracycline
   5726..5773    -  terminator     T7 terminator: transcription terminator for bacteriophage T7 RNA polymerase
   5781..5830    -  CDS            SET1 (fragment): solubility-enhancement tag derived from T7 phage gene 10B
   5840..5864    +  protein_bind   attB2: mutant version of attB; recombination site for the Gateway® BP reaction BP Clonase™
   5869..5964    -  CDS            ATXN3 (fragment): ATX3_HUMAN - Also known as ATX3, MJD, MJD1, SCA3. Experimental evidence at protein level: Swiss-Prot protein existence level 1. Deubiquitinating enzyme involved in protein homeostasis maintenance, transcription, cytoskeleton regulation, myogenesis and degradation of misfolded chaperone substrates (PubMed:12297501, PubMed:17696782, PubMed:23625928, PubMed:28445460, PubMed:16118278). Binds long polyubiquitin chains and trims them, while it has weak or no activity against chains of 4 or less ubiquitins (PubMed:17696782). Involved in degradation of misfolded chaperone substrates via its interactio
