[The description below was written by a language model from this plasmid's Addgene catalogue record and pLannotate feature annotations shown in this document.]
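Description:
ATX3-77Q-R388G is a bacterial expression plasmid built on the Gateway T7 destination vector pDEST17, modified to carry a TEV protease cleavage site immediately after the N-terminal His tag. It is maintained in E. coli through a ColE1/pMB1-type origin and selected with ampicillin via the β-lactamase gene and its bla promoter. The feature table also shows pBR322-derived backbone remnants: the rop gene, the bom mobility region, a tet promoter and fragments of the tetracycline resistance gene. The catalogue lists the plasmid as high copy, although rop normally moderates copy number.

The payload is full-length human ataxin-3 (ATXN3), the deubiquitinating enzyme associated with Machado-Joseph disease/SCA3, in the isoform with three ubiquitin-interacting motifs. The polyglutamine tract is expanded to 77 glutamines by insertion of 67 extra Q codons, the protein carries the R388G point mutation, and the C-terminal region is codon-optimised for expression in BL21. The purpose field mentions 13Q, which conflicts with the construct name and the insert description; it probably carries over from the non-expanded parent. Expression is driven by the T7 promoter with the phage gene 10 ribosome binding site and ends at the T7 terminator, so it needs a host that supplies T7 RNA polymerase. An attB2 site downstream of the coding sequence reflects the Gateway cloning. In the annotated sequence the ATXN3 reading frame lies on the reverse strand and spans the origin of the circular map, so it appears as two annotated segments.

The His tag permits metal-affinity purification and TEV cleavage removes it. The construct is intended for producing recombinant expanded ataxin-3, and the associated work concerns monitoring ataxin-3 amyloid fibril assembly.
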