Addgene plasmid #184251: ATX3-77Q-R388G
Purpose: Recombinant protein expression and purification. Encodes ataxin-3 full length with 3 UIMs and 13Q in the Poly-Q track-R388G fused with His-Tag and TEV cleavage sequence (N-terminal)
Depositing lab: Sandra Macedo Ribeiro. Depositing organization: Instituto de Biologia Molecular e Celular (IBMC). Publication: A Robust Assay to Monitor Ataxin-3 Amyloid Fibril Assembly. Figueiredo F, Lopes-Marques M, Almeida B, Matscheko N, Martins PM, Silva A, Macedo-Ribeiro S. Cells. 2022 Jun 19;11(12). pii: cells11121969. doi: 10.3390/cells11121969. PubMed 35741099.
Backbone
  Vector backbone: pDEST17
  Backbone manufacturer: pDEST, Gateway T7 Vectors
  Backbone size w/o insert (bp): 6354
  Modifications to backbone: Inclusion of a TEV cleavage site after the 6x HIS-tag
  Vector type: Bacterial Expression
Growth in bacteria
  Bacterial resistance: Ampicillin, 100 μg/mL
  Growth temperature: 37°C
  Growth strain: DH5alpha
  Copy number: High Copy
Gene/Insert
  Gene/Insert name: ataxin-3 full length with 3 UIMs and 77Q in the Poly-Q track and point mutation R388G (alt names: ATXN3; SCA3; MJD)
  Species: H. sapiens (human), Synthetic
  Insert size (bp): 1332
  Mutation: C-terminal codon optimization for protein expression in BL21, insertion of 67 codons encoding Q in the Poly-Q track and point mutation R388G
  Entrez Gene: ATXN3 (a.k.a. AT3, ATX3, JOS, MJD, MJD1, SCA3)
  Promoter: T7 promoter
  Tag / fusion protein: 6x His-Tag (N terminal on insert); TEV cleavage site (N terminal on insert)
  Cloning method: Gateway Cloning
  Sequencing primers: 5′ T7- TAATACGACTCACTATAGGG; 3′ T7 term- GCTAGTTATTGCTCAGCGG
Terms and licenses: Academic/Nonprofit Terms; Industry Terms: Not Available to Industry
How to cite: ATX3-77Q-R388G was a gift from Sandra Macedo Ribeiro (Addgene plasmid # 184251 ; http://n2t.net/addgene:184251 ; RRID:Addgene_184251)
