>Addgene plasmid #184251 | ATX3-77Q-R388G | depositor partial sequence | sequence record 357048 | Ataxin-3 full length with 3 UIMs and 13Q in the Poly-Q track-R388G fused with His-Tag and TEV cleavage sequence
ATGTCGTACTACCATCACCATCACCATCACCTCGAAAACCTGTATTTTCAGGGCATGGAGTCCATCTTCC
ACGAGAAACAAGAAGGCTCACTTTGTGCTCAACATTGCCTGAATAACTTATTGCAAGGAGAATATTTTAG
CCCTGTGGAATTATCCTCAATTGCACATCAGCTGGATGAGGAGGAGAGGATGAGAATGGCAGAAGGAGGA
GTTACTAGTGAAGATTATCGCACGTTTTTACAGCAGCCTTCTGGAAATATGGATGACAGTGGTTTTTTCT
CTATTCAGGTTATAAGCAATGCCTTGAAAGTTTGGGGTTTAGAACTAATCCTGTTCAACAGTCCAGAGTA
TCAGAGGCTCAGGATCGATCCTATAAATGAAAGATCATTTATATGCAATTATAAGGAACACTGGTTTACA
GTTAGAAAATTAGGAAAACAGTGGTTTAACTTGAATTCTCTCTTGACGGGTCCAGAATTAATATCAGATA
CATATCTTGCACTTTTCTTGGCTCAATTACAACAGGAAGGTTATTCTATATTTGTCGTTAAGGGTGATCT
GCCAGATTGCGAAGCTGACCAACTCCTGCAGATGATTAGGGTCCAACAGATGCATCGACCAAAACTGATT
GGCGAAGAACTGGCTCAACTGAAAGAACAGCGTGTGCATAAGACCGACCTGGAACGTGTCCTGGAAGCAA
ATGACGGCAGCGGCATGCTGGATGAAGACGAAGAAGATCTGCAGCGTGCCCTGGCACTGTCTCGTCAGGA
AATTGATATGGAAGACGAAGAAGCAGATCTGCGTCGCGCTATTCAGCTGTCAATGCAGGGCAGCTCTCGT
AACATCTCGCAGGACATGACCCAGACGAGCGGTACCAATCTGACGTCTGAAGAACTGCGCAAACGTCGCG
AAGCATATTTTGAAAAACAGCAACAGAAGCAACAACAGCAGCAACAACAACAACAACAGCAGCAGCAGCA
GCAACAACAACAGCAACAACAACAGCAACAGCAGCAACAGCAACAGCAACAGCAGCAACAACAGCAACAG
CAACAACAGCAACAGCAACAACAGCAACAACAGCAACAACAGCAACAACAGCAACAACAGCAACAACAGC
AACAGCAACAACAGCAGCAGCAACAGCAGCAACAACAACAGGGAGATCTGTCAGGCCAGAGTTCCCATCC
GTGTGAACGTCCGGCCACCTCAAGCGGTGCACTGGGTAGTGATCTGGGTGACGCCATGTCCGAAGAAGAC
ATGCTGCAGGCAGCAGTGACGATGTCCCTGGAAACCGTGCGTAACGACCTGAAAACCGAAGGCAAAAAAT
AA
